Addgene plasmid #229705: GFP-α-cateninΔβH
Depositing lab: Alpha Yap. Publication: An E-cadherin-actin clutch translates the mechanical force of cortical flow for cell-cell contact to inhibit epithelial cell locomotion. Noordstra I, Hermoso MD, Schimmel L, Bonfim-Melo A, Currin-Ross D, Duong CN, Kalappurakkal JM, Morris RG, Vestweber D, Mayor S, Gordon E, Roca-Cusachs P, Yap AS. Dev Cell. 2023 Sep 25;58(18):1748-1763.e6. doi: 10.1016/j.devcel.2023.06.011. Epub 2023 Jul 21. PubMed 37480844.
Backbone
  Vector backbone: pEGFP-C1
  Backbone size w/o insert (bp): 4009
  Vector type: Mammalian Expression
Growth in bacteria
  Bacterial resistance: Kanamycin, 50 μg/mL
  Growth temperature: 37°C
  Growth strain: NEB Stable
  Copy number: High Copy
Gene/Insert
  Gene/Insert name: CTNNA1 (alpha-catenin) Human (alt name: MDBS2; MDPT2; CAP102)
  Species: H. sapiens (human)
  Insert size (bp): 3402
  Entrez Gene: CTNNA1 (a.k.a. CAP102, MDBS2, MDPT2)
  Promoter: CMV promoter
  Tag / fusion protein: EGFP (N terminal on insert)
  Cloning method: Gibson Cloning
Terms and licenses: Academic/Nonprofit Terms; Industry Terms: Not Available to Industry
How to cite: GFP-α-cateninΔβH was a gift from Alpha Yap (Addgene plasmid # 229705 ; http://n2t.net/addgene:229705 ; RRID:Addgene_229705)
