[The description below was written by a language model from this plasmid's Addgene catalogue record and pLannotate feature annotations shown in this document.]
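Description:
GFP-α-cateninΔβH is a mammalian expression plasmid built on the pEGFP-C1 backbone that encodes human α-catenin (CTNNA1) fused at its N terminus to EGFP. Transcription is driven by the human cytomegalovirus immediate-early enhancer and promoter. The EGFP coding sequence is followed by a short remnant of the multiple cloning site that acts as a linker, then the CTNNA1 open reading frame, and the transcript is terminated by the SV40 polyadenylation signal. The insert was introduced by Gibson assembly. The "ΔβH" in the name implies a deletion variant of α-catenin, but the record does not define which residues or region are removed. The annotated CTNNA1 coding segment is about 2.7 kb, whereas the catalogue insert size of roughly 3.4 kb appears to correspond to EGFP plus α-catenin together.

The plasmid is propagated in bacteria from a high-copy ColE1/pUC-type origin and also carries an f1 origin for single-stranded DNA production. Selection relies on the Tn5 aminoglycoside phosphotransferase (NeoR/KanR) gene. A bacterial bla-type promoter drives it for kanamycin resistance in E. coli, and the SV40 enhancer/early promoter, paired with the HSV TK polyadenylation signal, drives it for G418 selection in mammalian cells. The small large T antigen, ble and bGH poly(A) fragments in the annotation are most likely backbone remnants or partial sequence matches rather than functional elements.

α-Catenin associates with cadherin–catenin complexes and links them to the actin cytoskeleton at adherens junctions. The associated publication concerns an E-cadherin–actin clutch that transmits the force of cortical flow at cell–cell contacts to inhibit epithelial cell locomotion. The construct therefore suits fluorescence imaging and functional comparison of this mutant α-catenin in cultured mammalian cells.
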