Features (pLannotate 1.2.2; 16 found; start..end, strand, type, name):
     61..364     +  enhancer       CMV enhancer: human cytomegalovirus immediate early enhancer
    365..568     +  promoter       CMV promoter: human cytomegalovirus (CMV) immediate early promoter
    613..1329    +  CDS            EGFP: EGFP is a basic (constitutively fluorescent) green fluorescent protein published in 1996, derived from Aequorea victoria. It is reported to be a rapidly-maturing weak dimer with moderate acid sensitivity.
   1330..1352    +  misc_feature   MCS (fragment): multiple cloning site
   1354..4041    +  CDS            CTNNA1: CTNA1_HUMAN - Experimental evidence at protein level: Swiss-Prot protein existence level 1. Associates with the cytoplasmic domain of a variety of cadherins. The association of catenins to cadherins produces a complex which is linked to the actin filament network, and which seems to be of primary importance for cadherins cell-adhesion properties. Can associate with both E- and N-cadherins. Originally believed to be a stable component of E-cadherin/catenin adhesion complexes and to mediate the linkage of cadherins to the actin cytoskeleton at adherens junctions. In contrast, cortical actin was
   4045..4075    +  misc_feature   MCS (fragment): multiple cloning site
   4092..4176    +  CDS            large T antigen (fragment): large T antigen from SV40 (simian virus 40)
   4199..4320    +  polyA_signal   SV40 poly(A) signal: SV40 polyadenylation signal
   4354..4782    -  rep_origin     f1 ori (sequence partly withheld): f1 bacteriophage origin of replication; arrow indicates direction of (+) strand synthesis
   4809..4913    +  promoter       AmpR promoter: bla
   4915..5272    +  promoter       SV40 promoter: SV40 enhancer and early promoter
   5307..6101    +  CDS            NeoR/KanR: aminoglycoside phosphotransferase from Tn5; aph(3')-II (or nptII); confers resistance to neomycin, kanamycin, and G418 (Geneticin®)
   6122..6274    +  CDS            ble (fragment): BLE_KLEPN - Experimental evidence at protein level: Swiss-Prot protein existence level 1. Binding protein with a strong affinity to the bleomycin family of antibiotics. Binds to CL990; an antimitotic-antibiotic compound. From Klebsiella pneumoniae.
   6333..6380    +  polyA_signal   HSV TK poly(A) signal: herpes simplex virus thymidine kinase polyadenylation signal (Cole and Stacy, 1985)
   6471..6487    -  polyA_signal   bGH poly(A) signal (fragment): bovine growth hormone polyadenylation signal
   6709..7297    +  rep_origin     ori: high-copy-number ColE1/pMB1/pBR322/pUC origin of replication
>Addgene plasmid #229705 | GFP-α-cateninΔβH | addgene full sequence | sequence record 458277 | Addgene NGS Result
TAGTTATTAATAGTAATCAATTACGGGGTCATTAGTTCATAGCCCATATATGGAGTTCCGCGTTACATAA
CTTACGGTAAATGGCCCGCCTGGCTGACCGCCCAACGACCCCCGCCCATTGACGTCAATAATGACGTATG
TTCCCATAGTAACGCCAATAGGGACTTTCCATTGACGTCAATGGGTGGAGTATTTACGGTAAACTGCCCA
CTTGGCAGTACATCAAGTGTATCATATGCCAAGTACGCCCCCTATTGACGTCAATGACGGTAAATGGCCC
GCCTGGCATTATGCCCAGTACATGACCTTATGGGACTTTCCTACTTGGCAGTACATCTACGTATTAGTCA
TCGCTATTACCATGGTGATGCGGTTTTGGCAGTACATCAATGGGCGTGGATAGCGGTTTGACTCACGGGG
ATTTCCAAGTCTCCACCCCATTGACGTCAATGGGAGTTTGTTTTGGCACCAAAATCAACGGGACTTTCCA
AAATGTCGTAACAACTCCGCCCCATTGACGCAAATGGGCGGTAGGCGTGTACGGTGGGAGGTCTATATAA
GCAGAGCTGGTTTAGTGAACCGTCAGATCCGCTAGCGCTACCGGTCGCCACCATGGTGAGCAAGGGCGAG
GAGCTGTTCACCGGGGTGGTGCCCATCCTGGTCGAGCTGGACGGCGACGTAAACGGCCACAAGTTCAGCG
TGTCCGGCGAGGGCGAGGGCGATGCCACCTACGGCAAGCTGACCCTGAAGTTCATCTGCACCACCGGCAA
GCTGCCCGTGCCCTGGCCCACCCTCGTGACCACCCTGACCTACGGCGTGCAGTGCTTCAGCCGCTACCCC
GACCACATGAAGCAGCACGACTTCTTCAAGTCCGCCATGCCCGAAGGCTACGTCCAGGAGCGCACCATCT
TCTTCAAGGACGACGGCAACTACAAGACCCGCGCCGAGGTGAAGTTCGAGGGCGACACCCTGGTGAACCG
CATCGAGCTGAAGGGCATCGACTTCAAGGAGGACGGCAACATCCTGGGGCACAAGCTGGAGTACAACTAC
AACAGCCACAACGTCTATATCATGGCCGACAAGCAGAAGAACGGCATCAAGGTGAACTTCAAGATCCGCC
ACAACATCGAGGACGGCAGCGTGCAGCTCGCCGACCACTACCAGCAGAACACCCCCATCGGCGACGGCCC
CGTGCTGCTGCCCGACAACCACTACCTGAGCACCCAGTCCGCCCTGAGCAAAGACCCCAACGAGAAGCGC
GATCACATGGTCCTGCTGGAGTTCGTGACCGCCGCCGGGATCACTCTCGGCATGGACGAGCTGTACAAGT
CCGGACTCAGATCTCGAGCTCATATGACTGCTGTCCATGCAGGCAACATAAACTTCAAGTGGGATCCTAA
AAGTCTAGAGATCAGGACTCTGGCAGTTGAGAGACTGTTGGAGCCTCTTGTTACACAGGTTACAACCCTT
GTAAACACCAATAGTAAAGGGCCCTCTAATAAGAAGAGAGGTCGTTCTAAGAAGGCCCATGTTTTGGCTG
CATCTGTTGAACAAGCAACTGAGAATTTCTTGGAGAAGGGGGATAAAATTGCGAAGGAGAGCCAGTTTCT
CAAGGAGGAGCTTGTGGCTGCTGTAGAAGATGTTCGAAAACAAGGTGATTTGATGAAGGCTGCTGCAGGA
GAGTTCGCAGATGATCCCTGCTCTTCTGTGAAGCGAGGCAACATGGTTCGGGCAGCTCGAGCTTTGCTCT
CTGCTGTTACCCGGTTGCTGATTTTGGCTGACATGGCAGATGTCTACAAATTACTTGTTCAGCTGAAAGT
TGTGGAAGATGGTATCTTGAAGTTGAGGAATGCTGGCAATGAACAAGACTTAGGAATCCAGTATAAAGCC
CTAAAACCTGAAGTGGATAAGCTGAACATTATGGCAGCCAAAAGACAACAGGAATTGAAAGATGTTGGCC
ATCGTGATCAGATGGCTGCAGCTAGAGGAATCCTGCAGAAGAACGTTCCGATCCTCTATACTGCATCCCA
GGCATGCCTACAGCACCCTGATGTCGCAGCCTATAAGGCCAACAGGGACCTGATATACAAGCAGCTGCAG
CAGGCGGTCACAGGCATTTCCAATGCAGCCCAGGCCACTGCCTCAGACGATGCCTCACAGCACCAGGGTG
GAGGAGGAGGAGAACTGGCATATGCACTCAATAACTTTGACAAACAAATCATTGTGGACCCCTTGAGCTT
CAGCGAGGAGCGCTTTAGGCCTTCCCTGGAGGAGCGTCTGGAAAGCATCATTAGTGGGGCTGCCTTGATG
GCCGACTCGTCCTGCACGCGTGATGACCGTCGTGAGCGAATTGTGGCAGAGTGTAATGCTGTCCGCCAGG
CCCTGCAGGACCTGCTTTCGGAGTACATGGGCAATGCTGGACGTAAAGAAAGAAGTGATGCACTCAATTC
TGCAATAGATAAAATGACCAAGAAGACCAGGGACTTGCGTAGACAGCTCCGCAAAGCTGTCATGGACCAC
GTTTCAGATTCTTTCCTGGAAACCAATGTTCCACTTTTGGTATTGATTGAAGCTGCAAAGAATGGAAATG
AGAAAGAAGTTAAGGAGTATGCCCAAGTTTTCCGTGAACATGCCAACAAATTGATTGAGGTTGCCAACTT
GGCCTGTTCCATCTCAAATAATGAAGAAGGTGTAAAGCTTGTTCGAATGTCTGCAAGCCAGTTAGAAGCC
CTCTGTCCTCAGGTTATTAATGCTGCACTGGCTTTAGCAGCAAAACCACAGAGTAAACTGGCCCAAGAGA
ACATGGATCTTTTTAAAGAACAATGGGAAAAACAAGTCCGTGTTCTCACAGATGCTGTCGATGACATTAC
TTCCATTGATGACTTCTTGGCTGTCTCAGAGAATCACATTTTGGAAGATGTGAACAAATGTGTCATTGCT
CTCCAAGAGAAGGATGTGGATGGCCTGGACCGCACAGCTGGTGCAATTCGAGGCCGGGCAGCCCGGGTCA
TTCACGTAGTCACCTCAGAGATGGACAACTATGAGCCAGGAGTCTACACAGAGAAGGTTCTGGAAGCCAC
TAAGCTGCTCTCCAACACAGTCATGCCACGTTTTACTGAGCAAGTAGAAGCAGCCGTGGAAGCCCTCAGC
TCGGACCCTGCCCAGCCCATGGATGAGAATGAGTTTATCGATGCTTCCCGCCTGGTATATGATGGCATCC
GGGACATCAGGAAAGCAGTGCTGATGATAAGGACCCCTGAGGAGTTGGATGACTCTGACTTTGAGACAGA
AGATTTTGATGTCAGAAGCAGGACGAGCGTCCAGACAGAAGACGATCAGCTGATAGCTGGCCAGAGTGCC
CGGGCGATCATGGCTCAGCTTCCCCAGGAGCAAAAAGCGAAGATTGCGGAACAGGTGGCCAGCTTCCAGG
AAGAAAAGAGCAAGCTGGATGCTGAAGTGTCCAAATGGGACGACAGTGGCAATGACATCATTGTGCTGGC
CAAGCAGATGTGCATGATTATGATGGAGATGACAGACTTTACCCGAGGTAAAGGACCACTCAAAAATACA
TCGGATGTCATCAGTGCTGCCAAGAAAATTGCTGAGGCAGGATCCAGGATGGACAAGCTTGGCCGCACCA
TTGCAGACCATTGCCCCGACTCGGCTTGCAAGCAGGACCTGCTGGCCTACCTGCAACGCATCGCCCTCTA
CTGCCACCAGCTGAACATCTGCAGCAAGGTCAAGGCCGAATTCGGGGTGGACAGCGCCATGTCCCTGATC
CAGGCAGCCAAGAACTTGATGAATGCTGTGGTGCAGACAGTGAAGGCATCCTACGTCGCCTCTACCAAAT
ACCAAAAGTCACAGGGTATGGCTTCCCTCAACCTTCCTGCTGTGTCATGGAAGATGAAGGCACCAGAGAA
AAAGCCATTGGTGAAGAGAGAGAAACAGGATGAGACACAGACCAAGATTAAACGGGCATCTCAGAAGAAG
CACGTGAACCCGGTGCAGGCCCTCAGCGAGTTCAAAGCTATGGACAGCATCTAATGCAGTCGACGGTACC
GCGGGCCCGGGATCCACCGGATCTAGATAACTGATCATAATCAGCCATACCACATTTGTAGAGGTTTTAC
TTGCTTTAAAAAACCTCCCACACCTCCCCCTGAACCTGAAACATAAAATGAATGCAATTGTTGTTGTTAA
CTTGTTTATTGCAGCTTATAATGGTTACAAATAAAGCAATAGCATCACAAATTTCACAAATAAAGCATTT
TTTTCACTGCATTCTAGTTGTGGTTTGTCCAAACTCATCAATGTATCTTAACGCGTAAATTGTAAGCGTT
AATATTTTGTTAAAATTCGCGTTAAATTTTTGTTAAATCAGCTCATTTTTTAACCAATAGGCCGAAATCG
GCAAAATCCCTTATAAATCAAAAGAATAGACCGAGATAGGGT
[37 nt withheld, positions 4453-4489]
AAAGAACGTGGACTCCAACGTCAAAGG
[49 nt withheld, positions 4517-4565]
T
[91 nt withheld, positions 4567-4657]
G
[124 nt withheld, positions 4659-4782]
CAGGTGGCACTTTTCGGGGAAATGTGCGCGGAACCCCTATTTGTTTATTTTTCTAAATACATTCAAATAT
GTATCCGCTCATGAGACAATAACCCTGATAAATGCTTCAATAATATTGAAAAAGGAAGAGTCCTGAGGCG
GAAAGAACCAGCTGTGGAATGTGTGTCAGTTAGGGTGTGGAAAGTCCCCAGGCTCCCCAGCAGGCAGAAG
TATGCAAAGCATGCATCTCAATTAGTCAGCAACCAGGTGTGGAAAGTCCCCAGGCTCCCCAGCAGGCAGA
AGTATGCAAAGCATGCATCTCAATTAGTCAGCAACCATAGTCCCGCCCCTAACTCCGCCCATCCCGCCCC
TAACTCCGCCCAGTTCCGCCCATTCTCCGCCCCATGGCTGACTAATTTTTTTTATTTATGCAGAGGCCGA
GGCCGCCTCGGCCTCTGAGCTATTCCAGAAGTAGTGAGGAGGCTTTTTTGGAGGCCTAGGCTTTTGCAAA
GATCGATCAAGAGACAGGATGAGGATCGTTTCGCATGATTGAACAAGATGGATTGCACGCAGGTTCTCCG
GCCGCTTGGGTGGAGAGGCTATTCGGCTATGACTGGGCACAACAGACAATCGGCTGCTCTGATGCCGCCG
TGTTCCGGCTGTCAGCGCAGGGGCGCCCGGTTCTTTTTGTCAAGACCGACCTGTCCGGTGCCCTGAATGA
ACTGCAAGACGAGGCAGCGCGGCTATCGTGGCTGGCCACGACGGGCGTTCCTTGCGCAGCTGTGCTCGAC
GTTGTCACTGAAGCGGGAAGGGACTGGCTGCTATTGGGCGAAGTGCCGGGGCAGGATCTCCTGTCATCTC
ACCTTGCTCCTGCCGAGAAAGTATCCATCATGGCTGATGCAATGCGGCGGCTGCATACGCTTGATCCGGC
TACCTGCCCATTCGACCACCAAGCGAAACATCGCATCGAGCGAGCACGTACTCGGATGGAAGCCGGTCTT
GTCGATCAGGATGATCTGGACGAAGAGCATCAGGGGCTCGCGCCAGCCGAACTGTTCGCCAGGCTCAAGG
CGAGCATGCCCGACGGCGAGGATCTCGTCGTGACCCATGGCGATGCCTGCTTGCCGAATATCATGGTGGA
AAATGGCCGCTTTTCTGGATTCATCGACTGTGGCCGGCTGGGTGTGGCGGACCGCTATCAGGACATAGCG
TTGGCTACCCGTGATATTGCTGAAGAGCTTGGCGGCGAATGGGCTGACCGCTTCCTCGTGCTTTACGGTA
TCGCCGCTCCCGATTCGCAGCGCATCGCCTTCTATCGCCTTCTTGACGAGTTCTTCTGAGCGGGACTCTG
GGGTTCGAAATGACCGACCAAGCGACGCCCAACCTGCCATCACGAGATTTCGATTCCACCGCCGCCTTCT
ATGAAAGGTTGGGCTTCGGAATCGTTTTCCGGGACGCCGGCTGGATGATCCTCCAGCGCGGGGATCTCAT
GCTGGAGTTCTTCGCCCACCCTAGGGGGAGGCTAACTGAAACACGGAAGGAGACAATACCGGAAGGAACC
CGCGCTATGACGGCAATAAAAAGACAGAATAAAACGCACGGTGTTGGGTCGTTTGTTCATAAACGCGGGG
TTCGGTCCCAGGGCTGGCACTCTGTCGATACCCCACCGAGACCCCATTGGGGCCAATACGCCCGCGTTTC
TTCCTTTTCCCCACCCCACCCCCCAAGTTCGGGTGAAGGCCCAGGGCTCGCAGCCAACGTCGGGGCGGCA
GGCCCTGCCATAGCCTCAGGTTACTCATATATACTTTAGATTGATTTAAAACTTCATTTTTAATTTAAAA
GGATCTAGGTGAAGATCCTTTTTGATAATCTCATGACCAAAATCCCTTAACGTGAGTTTTCGTTCCACTG
AGCGTCAGACCCCGTAGAAAAGATCAAAGGATCTTCTTGAGATCCTTTTTTTCTGCGCGTAATCTGCTGC
TTGCAAACAAAAAAACCACCGCTACCAGCGGTGGTTTGTTTGCCGGATCAAGAGCTACCAACTCTTTTTC
CGAAGGTAACTGGCTTCAGCAGAGCGCAGATACCAAATACTGTTCTTCTAGTGTAGCCGTAGTTAGGCCA
CCACTTCAAGAACTCTGTAGCACCGCCTACATACCTCGCTCTGCTAATCCTGTTACCAGTGGCTGCTGCC
AGTGGCGATAAGTCGTGTCTTACCGGGTTGGACTCAAGACGATAGTTACCGGATAAGGCGCAGCGGTCGG
GCTGAACGGGGGGTTCGTGCACACAGCCCAGCTTGGAGCGAACGACCTACACCGAACTGAGATACCTACA
GCGTGAGCTATGAGAAAGCGCCACGCTTCCCGAAGGGAGAAAGGCGGACAGGTATCCGGTAAGCGGCAGG
GTCGGAACAGGAGAGCGCACGAGGGAGCTTCCAGGGGGAAACGCCTGGTATCTTTATAGTCCTGTCGGGT
TTCGCCACCTCTGACTTGAGCGTCGATTTTTGTGATGCTCGTCAGGGGGGCGGAGCCTATGGAAAAACGC
CAGCAACGCGGCCTTTTTACGGTTCCTGGCCTTTTGCTGGCCTTTTGCTCACATGTTCTTTCCTGCGTTA
TCCCCTGATTCTGTGGATAACCGTATTACCGCCATGCAT
